>Addgene plasmid #245548 | pICSL30043 | addgene full sequence | sequence record 498365 | Addgene NGS Result
GGTCTCACCATGGCTTCTTCTCCACCTAAGAAGAAGAGAAAGGTTTCTTGGAAAATGTGAGACCACGAGT
GATTAATGAATCGGCCAACGCGCGGGGAGAGGCGGTTTGCGTATTGGGCGCTCTTCCGCTTCCTCGCTCA
CTGACTCGCTGCGCTCGGTCGTTCGGCTGCGGCGAGCGGTATCAGCTCACTCAAAGGCGGTAATACGGTT
ATCCACAGAATCAGGGGATAACGCAGGAAAGAACATGTGAGCAAAAGGCCAGCAAAAGGCCAGGAACCGT
AAAAAGGCCGCGTTGCTGGCGTTTTTCCATAGGCTCCGCCCCCCTGACGAGCATCACAAAAATCGACGCT
CAAGTCAGAGGTGGCGAAACCCGACAGGACTATAAAGATACCAGGCGTTTCCCCCTGGAAGCTCCCTCGT
GCGCTCTCCTGTTCCGACCCTGCCGCTTACCGGATACCTGTCCGCCTTTCTCCCTTCGGGAAGCGTGGCG
CTTTCTCATAGCTCACGCTGTAGGTATCTCAGTTCGGTGTAGGTCGTTCGCTCCAAGCTGGGCTGTGTGC
ACGAACCCCCCGTTCAGCCCGACCGCTGCGCCTTATCCGGTAACTATCGTCTTGAGTCCAACCCGGTAAG
ACACGACTTATCGCCACTGGCAGCAGCCACTGGTAACAGGATTAGCAGAGCGAGGTATGTAGGCGGTGCT
ACAGAGTTCTTGAAGTGGTGGCCTAACTACGGCTACACTAGAAGAACAGTATTTGGTATCTGCGCTCTGC
TGAAGCCAGTTACCTTCGGAAAAAGAGTTGGTAGCTCTTGATCCGGCAAACAAACCACCGCTGGTAGCGG
TGGTTTTTTTGTTTGCAAGCAGCAGATTACGCGCAGAAAAAAAGGATCTCAAGAAGATCCTTTGATCTTT
TCTACGGGGTCTGACGCTCAGTGGAACGAAAACTCACGTTAAGGGATTTTGGTCATGAGATTATCAAAAA
GGATCTTCACCTAGATCCTTTTAAATTAAAAATGAAGTTTTAAATCAATCTAAAGTATATATGAGTAAAC
TTGGTCTGACAGTTATTTGCCGACTACCTTGGTGATCTCGCCTTTTACGTAATGGACAAATTCTTCCAAC
TGATCTGCGCGCGAGGCCAAGCGATCTTCTTCTTGTCCAAGATAAGCCTGTCTAGCTTCAAGTATGACGG
GCTGATACTGGGCCGGCAGGCGCTCCATTGCCCAGTCGGCAGCGACATCCTTCGGCGCGATTTTGCCGGT
TACTGCGCTGTACCAAATGCGGGACAACGTAAGCACTACATTTCGCTCATCGCCAGCCCAGTCGGGCGGC
GAGTTCCATAGCGTTAAGGTTTCATTTAGCGCCTCAAATAGATCCTGTTCAGGAACCGGATCAAAGAGTT
CCTCCGCCGCTGGACCTACCAAGGCAACGCTATGTTCTCTTGCTTTTGTCAGCAAGATAGCCAGATCAAT
GTCGATCGTGGCTGGCTCGAAGATACCTGCAAGAATGTCATTGCGCTGCCATTCTCCAAATTGCAGTTCG
CGCTTAGCTGGATAACGCCACGGAATGATGTCGTCGTGCACAACAATGGTGACTTCTACAGCGCGGAGAA
TCTCGCTCTCTCCAGGGGAAGCCGAAGTTTCCAAAAGGTCGTTGATCAAAGCTCGCCGCGTTGTTTCATC
AAGCCTTACGGTCACCGTAACCAGCAAATCAATATCGCTGTGTGGCTTCAGGCCGCCATCCACTGCGGAG
CCGTACAAATGTACGGCCAGCAACGTCGGTTCGAGATGGCGCTCGATGACGCCAACTACCTCTGATAGTT
GAGTCGATACTTCGGCGATCACCGCTTCCCTCATGATGTTTAACTTTGTTTTAGGGCGACTGCCCTGCTG
CGTAACATCGTTGCTGCTCCATAACATCAAACATCGACCCACGGCGTAACGCGCTTGCTGCTTGGATGCC
CGAGGCATAGACTGTACCCCAAAAAAAAACAGTCATAACAAGCCATGAAAACCGCCACTGCGCCGTTACC
ACCGCTGCGTTCGGTCAAGGTTCTGGACCAGTTGCGTGAGCGCATACTCTTCCTTTTTCAATATTATTGA
AGCATTTATCAGGGTTATTGTCTCATGAGCGGATACATATTTGAATGTATTTAGAAAAATAAACAAATAG
GGGTTCCGCGCACATTTCCCCGAAAAGTGCCACCTGACGTCTAAGAAACCATTATTATCATGACATTAAC
CTATAAAAATAGGCGTATCACGAGGCCCTTTCGTCCACTGAAGAGCCACTGT
Features (pLannotate 1.2.2; 6 found; start..end, strand, type, name):
     72..121     -  CDS            lacI (fragment): lac repressor; lacI; The lac repressor binds to the lac operator to inhibit transcription in E. coli. This inhibition can be relieved by adding lactose or isopropyl-β-D-thiogalactopyranoside (IPTG).
    304..892     -  rep_origin     ori: high-copy-number ColE1/pMB1/pBR322/pUC origin of replication
   1066..1854    -  CDS            aadA: S3AD_ECOLX - Experimental evidence at protein level: Swiss-Prot protein existence level 1. Mediates bacterial resistance to the antibiotics streptomycin and spectinomycin. From Escherichia coli.
   1861..1917    -  CDS            GmR (fragment): gentamycin acetyltransferase; aacC1; confers resistance to gentamycin
   2005..2085    +  CDS            int (fragment): INT2_ECOLX - Protein inferred from homology: Swiss-Prot protein existence level 3. Putative integrase believed to be involved in the insertion of antibiotic resistance genes into plasmids and transposons. From Escherichia coli.
   2076..2180    -  promoter       AmpR promoter: bla
