[The description below was written by a language model from this plasmid's Addgene catalogue record and pLannotate feature annotations shown in this document.]
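Description:
pICSL30043 is a Level 0 Golden Gate part plasmid in the MoClo syntax, built on the small pICSL01002 backbone and classed as a synthetic biology vector. It is a storage and donor plasmid for E. coli, not an expression construct. It replicates from a high-copy ColE1/pUC-type origin and is selected with spectinomycin through the aadA adenylyltransferase gene. The automated annotation also finds an AmpR (bla) promoter just upstream of the resistance region, where it probably drives aadA. Short fragments of lacI, a gentamicin acetyltransferase gene and an integron-type integrase are also annotated. These appear to be non-functional remnants of the sequences from which the backbone and resistance cassette were derived.

The payload is a 46 bp N-terminal tag module encoding the SV40 large T antigen nuclear localization signal, a short basic peptide that directs a fused protein into the nucleus. The feature table does not annotate this insert, probably because it is so short, so its details come only from the catalogue entry. The catalogue lists the species as A. thaliana. This may reflect the intended plant context, because the signal itself is of viral origin. The part carries the fusion overhangs CCAT and AATG, the standard MoClo position for N-terminal tags, between the promoter/5′ UTR part and the coding sequence. Internal BsaI and BpiI sites were removed by point mutation so that the module survives Type IIS digestion intact. In a one-pot BsaI assembly, the tag can be combined with promoter, coding sequence and terminator parts to build a Level 1 transcription unit whose protein product is targeted to the nucleus. The module carries no promoter or terminator of its own.
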