Addgene plasmid #245548: pICSL30043
Purpose: Level 0 Golden Gate part N-Terminal Tag with overhangs CCAT - AATG
Depositing lab: Mark Youles. Depositing organization: Sainsbury Laboratory, Norwich.
Backbone
  Vector backbone: pICSL01002
  Backbone size w/o insert (bp): 2246
  Vector type: Synthetic Biology
Growth in bacteria
  Bacterial resistance: Spectinomycin, 50 μg/mL
  Growth temperature: 37°C
  Growth strain: DH5alpha
  Copy number: High Copy
Gene/Insert
  Gene/Insert name: N-Terminal tag Sv40 Nuclear Localization Signal (MASSPPKKKRKVSWKM)
  Species: A. thaliana (mustard weed)
  Insert size (bp): 46
  Mutation: BsaI/BpiI sites removed by point-mutation
  Cloning method: Restriction Enzyme; 5′ cloning site BsaI (destroyed during cloning); 3′ cloning site BsaI (destroyed during cloning)
  Sequencing primers: 5′ TCACATGTTCTTTCCTGCG; 3′ GTCTCATGAGCGGATACATATTTGAATG
Terms and licenses: Academic/Nonprofit Terms; Industry Terms: Not Available to Industry
Depositor comments: Level 0 N-Terminal tag module used for GoldenGate assemblies using the MoClo overhang syntax
How to cite: pICSL30043 was a gift from Mark Youles (Addgene plasmid # 245548 ; http://n2t.net/addgene:245548 ; RRID:Addgene_245548)
